Addgene plasmid #116536: pHAGE-PIK3CA-R38H
Purpose: Lentiviral expression of PIK3CA R38H
Depositing lab: Gordon Mills & Kenneth Scott. Depositing organization: Baylor College of Medicine. Publication: Systematic Functional Annotation of Somatic Mutations in Cancer. Ng PK, Li J, Jeong KJ, Shao S, Chen H, Tsang YH, Sengupta S, Wang Z, Bhavana VH, Tran R, Soewito S, Minussi DC, Moreno D, Kong K, Dogruluk T, Lu H, Gao J, Tokheim C, Zhou DC, Johnson AM, Zeng J, Ip CKM, Ju Z, Wester M, Yu S, Li Y, Vellano CP, Schultz N, Karchin R, Ding L, Lu Y, Cheung LWT, Chen K, Shaw KR, Meric-Bernstam F, Scott KL, Yi S, Sahni N, Liang H, Mills GB. Cancer Cell. 2018 Mar 12;33(3):450-462.e10. doi: 10.1016/j.ccell.2018.01.021. PubMed 29533785.
Backbone
  Vector backbone: pHAGE
  Vector type: Lentiviral
Growth in bacteria
  Bacterial resistance: Ampicillin, 100 μg/mL
  Growth temperature: 37°C
  Growth strain: Stbl3
  Copy number: High Copy
Gene/Insert
  Gene/Insert name: PIK3CA
  Species: H. sapiens (human)
  Mutation: R38H
  Entrez Gene: PIK3CA (a.k.a. CCM4, CLAPO, CLOVE, CWS5, HMH, MCAP, MCM, MCMTC, PI3K, PI3K-alpha, p110-alpha)
  Cloning method: Gateway Cloning
Terms and licenses: Academic/Nonprofit Terms; Industry Terms: Not Available to Industry
How to cite: pHAGE-PIK3CA-R38H was a gift from Gordon Mills & Kenneth Scott (Addgene plasmid # 116536 ; http://n2t.net/addgene:116536 ; RRID:Addgene_116536)
