[The description below was written by a language model from this plasmid's Addgene catalogue record and pLannotate feature annotations shown in this document.]
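Description:
pHAGE-PIK3CA-R38H is an HIV-1-based lentiviral expression plasmid built on the pHAGE backbone and carrying human PIK3CA, which encodes the p110-alpha catalytic subunit of phosphoinositide-3-kinase, with the R38H substitution. In bacteria it is maintained through a high-copy ColE1/pUC-type origin and selected with ampicillin via the bla gene. The annotated sequence is about 11.7 kb.

The viral portion contains a truncated 5' LTR, the Ψ packaging signal with an adjoining gag fragment, the Rev response element, the cPPT/CTS, and a U3-deleted, self-inactivating 3' LTR. The transfer genome can therefore be packaged when helper functions are supplied in trans, and it integrates without retaining LTR promoter activity. Between these elements, the constitutive EF-1α promoter drives the PIK3CA open reading frame. The ORF is flanked by attB1 and attB2 sites, which fits the recorded Gateway cloning of the insert.

Downstream of attB2 lie short T3 and T7 promoter sequences, an attB4 fragment and a V5 epitope tag. The record does not state whether the tag is translated in frame with PIK3CA. An EMCV IRES followed by a puromycin N-acetyltransferase coding sequence sits on the same transcript, so transduced mammalian cells can be selected with puromycin. A WPRE before the 3' LTR enhances transcript expression. Small lac, SV40 and nef fragments in the backbone appear to be vector remnants.

The construct is intended for stable lentiviral expression of this PIK3CA variant. It comes from a study that systematically annotated the function of somatic cancer mutations, where it would be used to assess the variant's effect in cells.
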