Features (pLannotate 1.2.2; 30 found; start..end, strand, type, name):
    377..634     +  LTR            5' LTR (truncated): truncated 5' long terminal repeat (LTR) from HIV-1
    681..806     +  misc_feature   HIV-1 Ψ: packaging signal of human immunodeficiency virus type 1
    790..1128    +  CDS            HIV-1 gag (fragment): gag protein from human immunodeficiency virus 1; gag
   1303..1536    +  misc_feature   RRE: The Rev response element (RRE) of HIV-1 allows for Rev-dependent mRNA export from the nucleus to the cytoplasm.
   1913..2013    +  CDS            Rev (fragment): human immunodeficiency virus 1 (HIV-1) Rev protein; rev; enhances nuclear export of unspliced and incompletely spliced viral mRNAs
   2058..2175    +  misc_feature   cPPT/CTS: central polypurine tract and central termination sequence of HIV-1
   2223..3401    +  promoter       EF-1α promoter: strong constitutive promoter for human elongation factor EF-1α
   3422..3442    +  protein_bind   attB1: mutant version of attB; core recombination site for the Gateway® BP reaction BP Clonase™
   3448..6651    +  CDS            PIK3CA: PK3CA_HUMAN - Experimental evidence at protein level: Swiss-Prot protein existence level 1. Phosphoinositide-3-kinase (PI3K) phosphorylates phosphatidylinositol (PI) and its phosphorylated derivatives at position 3 of the inositol ring to produce 3-phosphoinositides (PubMed:15135396, PubMed:23936502, PubMed:28676499). Uses ATP and PtdIns(4,5)P2 (phosphatidylinositol 4,5-bisphosphate) to generate phosphatidylinositol 3,4,5-trisphosphate (PIP3) (PubMed:15135396, PubMed:28676499). PIP3 plays a key role by recruiting PH domain- containing proteins to the membrane, including AKT1 and PDPK1, activat
   6656..6680    -  protein_bind   attB2: mutant version of attB; recombination site for the Gateway® BP reaction BP Clonase™
   6688..6706    +  promoter       T3 promoter: promoter for bacteriophage T3 RNA polymerase
   6732..6750    -  promoter       T7 promoter: promoter for bacteriophage T7 RNA polymerase
   6756..6774    -  protein_bind   attB4 (fragment): mutant version of attB; core recombination site for the Gateway® BP reaction BP Clonase™
   6830..6871    +  CDS            V5 tag: epitope tag from simian virus 5
   6997..7459    +  misc_feature   IRES: internal ribosome entry site (IRES) of the encephalomyocarditis virus (EMCV)
   7473..8070    +  CDS            PuroR (fragment): puromycin N-acetyltransferase; pac from Streptomyces; confers resistance to puromycin
   8086..8674    +  misc_feature   WPRE: woodchuck hepatitis virus posttranscriptional regulatory element
   8682..8747    +  CDS            nef (fragment): NEF_HV1Z2 - Experimental evidence at protein level: Swiss-Prot protein existence level 1. Extracellular Nef protein targets CD4(+) T-lymphocytes for apoptosis by interacting with CXCR4 surface receptors. From Human immunodeficiency virus type 1 group M subtype D (isolate Z2/CDC-Z34) (HIV-1).
   8749..8982    +  LTR            3' LTR (ΔU3): self-inactivating 3' long terminal repeat (LTR) from HIV-1
   9187..9291    +  promoter       AmpR promoter: bla
   9292..10152   +  CDS            AmpR: β-lactamase; bla; confers resistance to ampicillin, carbenicillin, and related antibiotics
  10323..10911   +  rep_origin     ori: high-copy-number ColE1/pMB1/pBR322/pUC origin of replication
  11094..11148   +  CDS            lacI (fragment): lac repressor; lacI; The lac repressor binds to the lac operator to inhibit transcription in E. coli. This inhibition can be relieved by adding lactose or isopropyl-β-D-thiogalactopyranoside (IPTG).
  11154..11247   +  rep_origin     SV40 ori (fragment): SV40 origin of replication
  11272..11309   +  CDS            lacI (fragment): lac repressor; lacI; The lac repressor binds to the lac operator to inhibit transcription in E. coli. This inhibition can be relieved by adding lactose or isopropyl-β-D-thiogalactopyranoside (IPTG).
  11322..11343   +  protein_bind   CAP binding site: CAP binding activates transcription in the presence of cAMP. E. coli catabolite activator protein
  11358..11388   +  promoter       lac promoter: promoter for the E. coli lac operon
  11392..11414   +  protein_bind   lac operator (fragment): The lac repressor binds to the lac operator to inhibit transcription in E. coli. This inhibition can be relieved by adding lactose or isopropyl-β-D-thiogalactopyranoside (IPTG). lac repressor encoded by lacI
  11446..11529   +  polyA_signal   SV40 poly(A) signal (fragment): SV40 polyadenylation signal
  11696..329     +  CDS            nef (fragment) (across the origin): NEF_HV1BR - Experimental evidence at protein level: Swiss-Prot protein existence level 1. Extracellular Nef protein targets CD4(+) T-lymphocytes for apoptosis by interacting with CXCR4 surface receptors (PubMed:14990729). From Human immunodeficiency virus type 1 group M subtype B (isolate BRU/LAI) (HIV-1).
>Addgene plasmid #116536 | pHAGE-PIK3CA-R38H | addgene full sequence | sequence record 242857 | Addgene NGS Result
TGGAAGGGCTAATTCACTCCCAAAGAAGACAAGATATCCTTGATCTGTGGATCTACCACACACAAGGCTA
CTTCCCTGATTAGCAGAACTACACACCAGGGCCAGGGGTCAGATATCCACTGACCTTTGGATGGTGCTAC
AAGCTAGTACCAGTTGAGCCAGATAAGGTAGAAGAGGCCAATAAAGGAGAGAACACCAGCTTGTTACACC
CTGTGAGCCTGCATGGGATGGATGACCCGGAGAGAGAAGTGTTAGAGTGGAGGTTTGACAGCCGCCTAGC
ATTTCATCACGTGGCCCGAGAGCTGCATCCGGAGTACTTCAAGAACTGCTGATATCGAGCTTGCTACAAG
GGACTTTCCGCTGGGGACTTTCCAGGGAGGCGTGGCCTGGGCGGGACTGGGGAGTGGCGAGCCCTCAGAT
CCTGCATATAAGCAGCTGCTTTTTGCCTGTACTGGGTCTCTCTGGTTAGACCAGATCTGAGCCTGGGAGC
TCTCTGGCTAACTAGGGAACCCACTGCTTAAGCCTCAATAAAGCTTGCCTTGAGTGCTTCAAGTAGTGTG
TGCCCGTCTGTTGTGTGACTCTGGTAACTAGAGATCCCTCAGACCCTTTTAGTCAGTGTGGAAAATCTCT
AGCAGTGGCGCCCGAACAGGGACTTGAAAGCGAAAGGGAAACCAGAGGAGCTCTCTCGACGCAGGACTCG
GCTTGCTGAAGCGCGCACGGCAAGAGGCGAGGGGCGGCGACTGGTGAGTACGCCAAAAATTTTGACTAGC
GGAGGCTAGAAGGAGAGAGATGGGTGCGAGAGCGTCAGTATTAAGCGGGGGAGAATTAGATCGCGATGGG
AAAAAATTCGGTTAAGGCCAGGGGGAAAGAAAAAATATAAATTAAAACATATAGTATGGGCAAGCAGGGA
GCTAGAACGATTCGCAGTTAATCCTGGCCTGTTAGAAACATCAGAAGGCTGTAGACAAATACTGGGACAG
CTACAACCATCCCTTCAGACAGGATCAGAAGAACTTAGATCATTATATAATACAGTAGCAACCCTCTATT
GTGTGCATCAAAGGATAGAGATAAAAGACACCAAGGAAGCTTTAGACAAGATAGAGGAAGAGCAAAACAA
AAGTAAGACCACCGCACAGCAAGCGGCCGGCCGCTGATCTTCAGACCTGGAGGAGGAGATATGAGGGACA
ATTGGAGAAGTGAATTATATAAATATAAAGTAGTAAAAATTGAACCATTAGGAGTAGCACCCACCAAGGC
AAAGAGAAGAGTGGTGCAGAGAGAAAAAAGAGCAGTGGGAATAGGAGCTTTGTTCCTTGGGTTCTTGGGA
GCAGCAGGAAGCACTATGGGCGCAGCGTCAATGACGCTGACGGTACAGGCCAGACAATTATTGTCTGGTA
TAGTGCAGCAGCAGAACAATTTGCTGAGGGCTATTGAGGCGCAACAGCATCTGTTGCAACTCACAGTCTG
GGGCATCAAGCAGCTCCAGGCAAGAATCCTGGCTGTGGAAAGATACCTAAAGGATCAACAGCTCCTGGGG
ATTTGGGGTTGCTCTGGAAAACTCATTTGCACCACTGCTGTGCCTTGGAATGCTAGTTGGAGTAATAAAT
CTCTGGAACAGATTTGGAATCACACGACCTGGATGGAGTGGGACAGAGAAATTAACAATTACACAAGCTT
AATACACTCCTTAATTGAAGAATCGCAAAACCAGCAAGAAAAGAATGAACAAGAATTATTGGAATTAGAT
AAATGGGCAAGTTTGTGGAATTGGTTTAACATAACAAATTGGCTGTGGTATATAAAATTATTCATAATGA
TAGTAGGAGGCTTGGTAGGTTTAAGAATAGTTTTTGCTGTACTTTCTATAGTGAATAGAGTTAGGCAGGG
ATATTCACCATTATCGTTTCAGACCCACCTCCCAACCCCGAGGGGACCCGACAGGCCCGAAGGAATAGAA
GAAGAAGGTGGAGAGAGAGACAGAGACAGATCCATTCGATTAGTGAACGGATCTCGACGGTATCGCCGAA
TTCACAAATGGCAGTATTCATCCACAATTTTAAAAGAAAAGGGGGGATTGGGGGGTACAGTGCAGGGGAA
AGAATAGTAGACATAATAGCAACAGACATACAAACTAAAGAATTACAAAAACAAATTACAAAAATTCAAA
ATTTTCGGGTTTATTACAGGGACAGCAGAGATCCAGTTTGGACTAGTCGTGAGGCTCCGGTGCCCGTCAG
TGGGCAGAGCGCACATCGCCCACAGTCCCCGAGAAGTTGGGGGGAGGGGTCGGCAATTGAACCGGTGCCT
AGAGAAGGTGGCGCGGGGTAAACTGGGAAAGTGATGTCGTGTACTGGCTCCGCCTTTTTCCCGAGGGTGG
GGGAGAACCGTATATAAGTGCAGTAGTCGCCGTGAACGTTCTTTTTCGCAACGGGTTTGCCGCCAGAACA
CAGGTAAGTGCCGTGTGTGGTTCCCGCGGGCCTGGCCTCTTTACGGGTTATGGCCCTTGCGTGCCTTGAA
TTACTTCCACCTGGCTGCAGTACGTGATTCTTGATCCCGAGCTTCGGGTTGGAAGTGGGTGGGAGAGTTC
GAGGCCTTGCGCTTAAGGAGCCCCTTCGCCTCGTGCTTGAGTTGAGGCCTGGCCTGGGCGCTGGGGCCGC
CGCGTGCGAATCTGGTGGCACCTTCGCGCCTGTCTCGCTGCTTTCGATAAGTCTCTAGCCATTTAAAATT
TTTGATGACCTGCTGCGACGCTTTTTTTCTGGCAAGATAGTCTTGTAAATGCGGGCCAAGATCTGCACAC
TGGTATTTCGGTTTTTGGGGCCGCGGGCGGCGACGGGGCCCGTGCGTCCCAGCGCACATGTTCGGCGAGG
CGGGGCCTGCGAGCGCGGCCACCGAGAATCGGACGGGGGTAGTCTCAAGCTGGCCGGCCTGCTCTGGTGC
CTGGCCTCGCGCCGCCGTGTATCGCCCCGCCCTGGGCGGCAAGGCTGGCCCGGTCGGCACCAGTTGCGTG
AGCGGAAAGATGGCCGCTTCCCGGCCCTGCTGCAGGGAGCTCAAAATGGAGGACGCGGCGCTCGGGAGAG
CGGGCGGGTGAGTCACCCACACAAAGGAAAAGGGCCTTTCCGTCCTCAGCCGTCGCTTCATGTGACTCCA
CGGAGTACCGGGCGCCGTCCAGGCACCTCGATTAGTTCTCGAGCTTTTGGAGTACGTCGTCTTTAGGTTG
GGGGGAGGGGTTTTATGCGATGGAGTTTCCCCACACTGAGTGGGTGGAGACTGAAGTTAGGCCAGCTTGG
CACTTGATGTAATTCTCCTTGGAATTTGCCCTTTTTGAGTTTGGATCTTGGTTCATTCTCAAGCCTCAGA
CAGTGGTTCAAAGTTTTTTTCTTCCATTTCAGGTGTCGTGAAGCGGCCCTGCAGATATCAACAAGTTTGT
ACAAAAAAGCAGGCACCATGCCTCCAAGACCATCATCAGGTGAACTGTGGGGCATCCACTTGATGCCCCC
AAGAATCCTAGTAGAATGTTTACTACCAAATGGAATGATAGTGACTTTAGAATGCCTCCATGAGGCTACA
TTAATAACCATAAAGCATGAACTATTTAAAGAAGCAAGAAAATACCCCCTCCATCAACTTCTTCAAGATG
AATCTTCTTACATTTTCGTAAGTGTTACTCAAGAAGCAGAAAGGGAAGAATTTTTTGATGAAACAAGACG
ACTTTGTGACCTTCGGCTTTTTCAACCCTTTTTAAAAGTAATTGAACCAGTAGGCAACCGTGAAGAAAAG
ATCCTCAATCGAGAAATTGGTTTTGCTATCGGCATGCCAGTGTGTGAATTTGATATGGTTAAAGATCCAG
AAGTACAGGACTTCCGAAGAAATATTCTGAACGTTTGTAAAGAAGCTGTGGATCTTAGGGACCTCAATTC
ACCTCATAGTAGAGCAATGTATGTCTATCCTCCAAATGTAGAATCTTCACCAGAATTGCCAAAGCACATA
TATAATAAATTAGATAAAGGGCAAATAATAGTGGTGATCTGGGTAATAGTTTCTCCAAATAATGACAAGC
AGAAGTATACTCTGAAAATCAACCATGACTGTGTACCAGAACAAGTAATTGCTGAAGCAATCAGGAAAAA
AACTCGAAGTATGTTGCTATCCTCTGAACAACTAAAACTCTGTGTTTTAGAATATCAGGGCAAGTATATT
TTAAAAGTGTGTGGATGTGATGAATACTTCCTAGAAAAATATCCTCTGAGTCAGTATAAGTATATAAGAA
GCTGTATAATGCTTGGGAGGATGCCCAATTTGATGTTGATGGCTAAAGAAAGCCTTTATTCTCAACTGCC
AATGGACTGTTTTACAATGCCATCTTATTCCAGACGCATTTCCACAGCTACACCATATATGAATGGAGAA
ACATCTACAAAATCCCTTTGGGTTATAAATAGTGCACTCAGAATAAAAATTCTTTGTGCAACCTACGTGA
ATGTAAATATTCGAGACATTGATAAGATCTATGTTCGAACAGGTATCTACCATGGAGGAGAACCCTTATG
TGACAATGTGAACACTCAAAGAGTACCTTGTTCCAATCCCAGGTGGAATGAATGGCTGAATTATGATATA
TACATTCCTGATCTTCCTCGTGCTGCTCGACTTTGCCTTTCCATTTGCTCTGTTAAAGGCCGAAAGGGTG
CTAAAGAGGAACACTGTCCATTGGCATGGGGAAATATAAACTTGTTTGATTACACAGACACTCTAGTATC
TGGAAAAATGGCTTTGAATCTTTGGCCAGTACCTCATGGATTAGAAGATTTGCTGAACCCTATTGGTGTT
ACTGGATCAAATCCAAATAAAGAAACTCCATGCTTAGAGTTGGAGTTTGACTGGTTCAGCAGTGTGGTAA
AGTTCCCAGATATGTCAGTGATTGAAGAGCATGCCAATTGGTCTGTATCCCGAGAAGCAGGATTTAGCTA
TTCCCACGCAGGACTGAGTAACAGACTAGCTAGAGACAATGAATTAAGGGAAAATGACAAAGAACAGCTC
AAAGCAATTTCTACACGAGATCCTCTCTCTGAAATCACTGAGCAGGAGAAAGATTTTCTATGGAGTCACA
GACACTATTGTGTAACTATCCCCGAAATTCTACCCAAATTGCTTCTGTCTGTTAAATGGAATTCTAGAGA
TGAAGTAGCCCAGATGTATTGCTTGGTAAAAGATTGGCCTCCAATCAAACCTGAACAGGCTATGGAACTT
CTGGACTGTAATTACCCAGATCCTATGGTTCGAGGTTTTGCTGTTCGGTGCTTGGAAAAATATTTAACAG
ATGACAAACTTTCTCAGTATTTAATTCAGCTAGTACAGGTCCTAAAATATGAACAATATTTGGATAACTT
GCTTGTGAGATTTTTACTGAAGAAAGCATTGACTAATCAAAGGATTGGGCACTTTTTCTTTTGGCATTTA
AAATCTGAGATGCACAATAAAACAGTTAGCCAGAGGTTTGGCCTGCTTTTGGAGTCCTATTGTCGTGCAT
GTGGGATGTATTTGAAGCACCTGAATAGGCAAGTCGAGGCAATGGAAAAGCTCATTAACTTAACTGACAT
TCTCAAACAGGAGAAGAAGGATGAAACACAAAAGGTACAGATGAAGTTTTTAGTTGAGCAAATGAGGCGA
CCAGATTTCATGGATGCTCTACAGGGCTTTCTGTCTCCTCTAAACCCTGCTCATCAACTAGGAAACCTCA
GGCTTGAAGAGTGTCGAATTATGTCCTCTGCAAAAAGGCCACTGTGGTTGAATTGGGAGAACCCAGACAT
CATGTCAGAGTTACTGTTTCAGAACAATGAGATCATCTTTAAAAATGGGGATGATTTACGGCAAGATATG
CTAACACTTCAAATTATTCGTATTATGGAAAATATCTGGCAAAATCAAGGTCTTGATCTTCGAATGTTAC
CTTATGGTTGTCTGTCAATCGGTGACTGTGTGGGACTTATTGAGGTGGTGCGAAATTCTCACACTATTAT
GCAAATTCAGTGCAAAGGCGGCTTGAAAGGTGCACTGCAGTTCAACAGCCACACACTACATCAGTGGCTC
AAAGACAAGAACAAAGGAGAAATATATGATGCAGCCATTGACCTGTTTACACGTTCATGTGCTGGATACT
GTGTAGCTACCTTCATTTTGGGAATTGGAGATCGTCACAATAGTAACATCATGGTGAAAGACGATGGACA
ACTGTTTCATATAGATTTTGGACACTTTTTGGATCACAAGAAGAAAAAATTTGGTTATAAACGAGAACGT
GTGCCATTTGTTTTGACACAGGATTTCTTAATAGTGATTAGTAAAGGAGCCCAAGAATGCACAAAGACAA
GAGAATTTGAGAGGTTTCAGGAGATGTGTTACAAGGCTTATCTAGCTATTCGACAGCATGCCAATCTCTT
CATAAATCTTTTCTCAATGATGCTTGGCTCTGGAATGCCAGAACTACAATCTTTTGATGACATTGCATAC
ATTCGAAAGACCCTAGCCTTAGATAAAACTGAGCAAGAGGCTTTGGAGTATTTCATGAAACAAATGAATG
ATGCACATCATGGTGGCTGGACAACAAAAATGGATTGGATCTTCCACACAATTAAACAGCATGCATTGAA
CTAGAACCCAGCTTTCTTGTACAAAGTGGTGATATCCAATTAACCCTCACTAAAGGGTTATGAAAGAGTA
TGTGTTAAATCCCTATAGTGAGTCGTATTACCACCCAACTTTTCTATACAAAGTGGTTGATATCCAGCAC
AGTGGCGGCCGCTCGAGTCTAGAGGGCCCGCGGTTCGAAGGTAAGCCTATCCCTAACCCTCTCCTCGGTC
TCGATTCTACGCGTACCGGTTAGTAATGAGATCCCTCCCCCCCCCCTAACGTTACTGGCCGAAGCCGCTT
GGAATAAGGCCGGTGTGCGTTTGTCTATATGTTATTTTCCACCATATTGCCGTCTTTTGGCAATGTGAGG
GCCCGGAAACCTGGCCCTGTCTTCTTGACGAGCATTCCTAGGGGTCTTTCCCCTCTCGCCAAAGGAATGC
AAGGTCTGTTGAATGTCGTGAAGGAAGCAGTTCCTCTGGAAGCTTCTTGAAGACAAACAACGTCTGTAGC
GACCCTTTGCAGGCAGCGGAACCCCCCACCTGGCGACAGGTGCCTCTGCGGCCAAAAGCCACGTGTATAA
GATACACCTGCAAAGGCGGCACAACCCCAGTGCCACGTTGTGAGTTGGATAGTTGTGGAAAGAGTCAAAT
GGCTCTCCTCAAGCGTATTCAACAAGGGGCTGAAGGATGCCCAGAAGGTACCCCATTGTATGGGATCTGA
TCTGGGGCCTCGGTGCACATGCTTTACATGTGTTTAGTCGAGGTTAAAAAAACGTCTAGGCCCCCCGAAC
CACGGGGACGTGGTTTTCCTTTGAAAAACACGATGATAATATGGCCACACATATGACCGAGTACAAGCCC
ACGGTGCGCCTCGCCACCCGCGACGACGTCCCCAGGGCCGTACGCACCCTCGCCGCCGCGTTCGCCGACT
ACCCCGCCACGCGCCACACCGTCGATCCGGACCGCCACATCGAGCGGGTCACCGAGCTGCAAGAACTCTT
CCTCACGCGCGTCGGGCTCGACATCGGCAAGGTGTGGGTCGCGGACGACGGCGCCGCGGTGGCGGTCTGG
ACCACGCCGGAGAGCGTCGAAGCGGGGGCGGTGTTCGCCGAGATCGGCCCGCGCATGGCCGAGTTGAGCG
GTTCCCGGCTGGCCGCGCAGCAACAGATGGAAGGCCTCCTGGCGCCGCACCGGCCCAAGGAGCCCGCGTG
GTTCCTGGCCACCGTCGGCGTCTCGCCCGACCACCAGGGCAAGGGTCTGGGCAGCGCCGTCGTGCTCCCC
GGAGTGGAGGCGGCCGAGCGCGCCGGGGTGCCCGCCTTCCTGGAGACCTCCGCGCCCCGCAACCTCCCCT
TCTACGAGCGGCTCGGCTTCACCGTCACCGCCGACGTCGAGGTGCCCGAAGGACCGCGCACCTGGTGCAT
GACCCGCAAGCCCGGTGCCTAAATCGATAGATCCTAATCAACCTCTGGATTACAAAATTTGTGAAAGATT
GACTGGTATTCTTAACTATGTTGCTCCTTTTACGCTATGTGGATACGCTGCTTTAATGCCTTTGTATCAT
GCTATTGCTTCCCGTATGGCTTTCATTTTCTCCTCCTTGTATAAATCCTGGTTGCTGTCTCTTTATGAGG
AGTTGTGGCCCGTTGTCAGGCAACGTGGCGTGGTGTGCACTGTGTTTGCTGACGCAACCCCCACTGGTTG
GGGCATTGCCACCACCTGTCAGCTCCTTTCCGGGACTTTCGCTTTCCCCCTCCCTATTGCCACGGCGGAA
CTCATCGCCGCCTGCCTTGCCCGCTGCTGGACAGGGGCTCGGCTGTTGGGCACTGACAATTCCGTGGTGT
TGTCGGGGAAATCATCGTCCTTTCCTTGGCTGCTCGCCTGTGTTGCCACCTGGATTCTGCGCGGGACGTC
CTTCTGCTACGTCCCTTCGGCCCTCAATCCAGCGGACCTTCCTTCCCGCGGCCTGCTGCCGGCTCTGCGG
CCTCTTCCGCGTCTTCGCCTTCGCCCTCAGACGAGTCGGATCTCCCTTTGGGCCGCCTCCCCGCCTGAGA
TCCTTTAAGACCAATGACTTACAAGGCAGCTGTAGATCTTAGCCACTTTTTAAAAGAAAAGGGGGGACTG
GAAGGGCTAATTCACTCCCAACGAAGACAAGATCTGCTTTTTGCTTGTACTGGGTCTCTCTGGTTAGACC
AGATCTGAGCCTGGGAGCTCTCTGGCTAACTAGGGAACCCACTGCTTAAGCCTCAATAAAGCTTGCCTTG
AGTGCTTCAAGTAGTGTGTGCCCGTCTGTTGTGTGACTCTGGTAACTAGAGATCCCTCAGACCCTTTTAG
TCAGTGTGGAAAATCTCTAGCAGTAGTAGTTCATGTCATCTTATTATTCAGTATTTATAACTTGCAAAGA
AATGAATATCAGAGAGTGAGAGGCCCGGGTTAATTAAGGAAAGGGCTAGATCATTCTTGAAGACGAAAGG
GCCTCGTGATACGCCTATTTTTATAGGTTAATGTCATGATAATAATGGTTTCTTAGACGTCAGGTGGCAC
TTTTCGGGGAAATGTGCGCGGAACCCCTATTTGTTTATTTTTCTAAATACATTCAAATATGTATCCGCTC
ATGAGACAATAACCCTGATAAATGCTTCAATAATATTGAAAAAGGAAGAGTATGAGTATTCAACATTTCC
GTGTCGCCCTTATTCCCTTTTTTGCGGCATTTTGCCTTCCTGTTTTTGCTCACCCAGAAACGCTGGTGAA
AGTAAAAGATGCTGAAGATCAGTTGGGTGCACGAGTGGGTTACATCGAACTGGATCTCAACAGCGGTAAG
ATCCTTGAGAGTTTTCGCCCCGAAGAACGTTTTCCAATGATGAGCACTTTTAAAGTTCTGCTATGTGGCG
CGGTATTATCCCGTGTTGACGCCGGGCAAGAGCAACTCGGTCGCCGCATACACTATTCTCAGAATGACTT
GGTTGAGTACTCACCAGTCACAGAAAAGCATCTTACGGATGGCATGACAGTAAGAGAATTATGCAGTGCT
GCCATAACCATGAGTGATAACACTGCGGCCAACTTACTTCTGACAACGATCGGAGGACCGAAGGAGCTAA
CCGCTTTTTTGCACAACATGGGGGATCATGTAACTCGCCTTGATCGTTGGGAACCGGAGCTGAATGAAGC
CATACCAAACGACGAGCGTGACACCACGATGCCTGTAGCAATGGCAACAACGTTGCGCAAACTATTAACT
GGCGAACTACTTACTCTAGCTTCCCGGCAACAATTAATAGACTGGATGGAGGCGGATAAAGTTGCAGGAC
CACTTCTGCGCTCGGCCCTTCCGGCTGGCTGGTTTATTGCTGATAAATCTGGAGCCGGTGAGCGTGGGTC
TCGCGGTATCATTGCAGCACTGGGGCCAGATGGTAAGCCCTCCCGTATCGTAGTTATCTACACGACGGGG
AGTCAGGCAACTATGGATGAACGAAATAGACAGATCGCTGAGATAGGTGCCTCACTGATTAAGCATTGGT
AACTGTCAGACCAAGTTTACTCATATATACTTTAGATTGATTTAAAACTTCATTTTTAATTTAAAAGGAT
CTAGGTGAAGATCCTTTTTGATAATCTCATGACCAAAATCCCTTAACGTGAGTTTTCGTTCCACTGAGCG
TCAGACCCCGTAGAAAAGATCAAAGGATCTTCTTGAGATCCTTTTTTTCTGCGCGTAATCTGCTGCTTGC
AAACAAAAAAACCACCGCTACCAGCGGTGGTTTGTTTGCCGGATCAAGAGCTACCAACTCTTTTTCCGAA
GGTAACTGGCTTCAGCAGAGCGCAGATACCAAATACTGTTCTTCTAGTGTAGCCGTAGTTAGGCCACCAC
TTCAAGAACTCTGTAGCACCGCCTACATACCTCGCTCTGCTAATCCTGTTACCAGTGGCTGCTGCCAGTG
GCGATAAGTCGTGTCTTACCGGGTTGGACTCAAGACGATAGTTACCGGATAAGGCGCAGCGGTCGGGCTG
AACGGGGGGTTCGTGCACACAGCCCAGCTTGGAGCGAACGACCTACACCGAACTGAGATACCTACAGCGT
GAGCTATGAGAAAGCGCCACGCTTCCCGAAGGGAGAAAGGCGGACAGGTATCCGGTAAGCGGCAGGGTCG
GAACAGGAGAGCGCACGAGGGAGCTTCCAGGGGGAAACGCCTGGTATCTTTATAGTCCTGTCGGGTTTCG
CCACCTCTGACTTGAGCGTCGATTTTTGTGATGCTCGTCAGGGGGGCGGAGCCTATGGAAAAACGCCAGC
AACGCGGCCTTTTTACGGTTCCTGGCCTTTTGCTGGCCTTTTGCTCACATGTTCTTTCCTGCGTTATCCC
CTGATTCTGTGGATAACCGTATTACCGCCTTTGAGTGAGCTGATACCGCTCGCCGCAGCCGAACGACCGA
GCGCAGCGAGTCAGTGAGCGAGGAAGCGGAAGAGCGCCCAATACGCAAACCGCCTCTCCCCGCGCGTTGG
CCGATTCATTAATGCAGCAAGCTCATGGCTGACTAATTTTTTTTATTTATGCAGAGGCCGAGGCCGCCTC
GGCCTCTGAGCTATTCCAGAAGTAGTGAGGAGGCTTTTTTGGAGGCCTAGGCTTTTGCAAAAAGCTCCCC
GTGGCACGACAGGTTTCCCGACTGGAAAGCGGGCAGTGAGCGCAACGCAATTAATGTGAGTTAGCTCACT
CATTAGGCACCCCAGGCTTTACACTTTATGCTTCCGGCTCGTATGTTGTGTGGAATTGTGAGCGGATAAC
AATTTCACACAGGAAACAGCTATGACATGATTACGAATTTCACAAATAAAGCATTTTTTTCACTGCATTC
TAGTTGTGGTTTGTCCAAACTCATCAATGTATCTTATCATGTCTGGATCAACTGGATAACTCAAGCTAAC
CAAAATCATCCCAAACTTCCCACCCCATACCCTATTACCACTGCCAATTACCTGTGGTTTCATTTACTCT
AAACCTGTGATTCCTCTGAATTATTTTCATTTTAAAGAAATTGTATTTGTTAAATATGTACTACAAACTT
AGTAGT
