>Addgene plasmid #116536 | pHAGE-PIK3CA-R38H | depositor partial sequence | sequence record 219410 | insert
ATGCCTCCACGACCATCATCAGGTGAACTGTGGGGCATCCACTTGATGCCCCCAAGAATCCTAGTAGAAT
GTTTACTACCAAATGGAATGATAGTGACTTTAGAATGCCTCCATGAGGCTACATTAATAACCATAAAGCA
TGAACTATTTAAAGAAGCAAGAAAATACCCCCTCCATCAACTTCTTCAAGATGAATCTTCTTACATTTTC
GTAAGTGTTACTCAAGAAGCAGAAAGGGAAGAATTTTTTGATGAAACAAGACGACTTTGTGACCTTCGGC
TTTTTCAACCCTTTTTAAAAGTAATTGAACCAGTAGGCAACCGTGAAGAAAAGATCCTCAATCGAGAAAT
TGGTTTTGCTATCGGCATGCCAGTGTGTGAATTTGATATGGTTAAAGATCCAGAAGTACAGGACTTCCGA
AGAAATATTCTGAACGTTTGTAAAGAAGCTGTGGATCTTAGGGACCTCAATTCACCTCATAGTAGAGCAA
TGTATGTCTATCCTCCAAATGTAGAATCTTCACCAGAATTGCCAAAGCACATATATAATAAATTAGATAA
AGGGCAAATAATAGTGGTGATCTGGGTAATAGTTTCTCCAAATAATGACAAGCAGAAGTATACTCTGAAA
ATCAACCATGACTGTGTACCAGAACAAGTAATTGCTGAAGCAATCAGGAAAAAAACTCGAAGTATGTTGC
TATCCTCTGAACAACTAAAACTCTGTGTTTTAGAATATCAGGGCAAGTATATTTTAAAAGTGTGTGGATG
TGATGAATACTTCCTAGAAAAATATCCTCTGAGTCAGTATAAGTATATAAGAAGCTGTATAATGCTTGGG
AGGATGCCCAATTTGATGTTGATGGCTAAAGAAAGCCTTTATTCTCAACTGCCAATGGACTGTTTTACAA
TGCCATCTTATTCCAGACGCATTTCCACAGCTACACCATATATGAATGGAGAAACATCTACAAAATCCCT
TTGGGTTATAAATAGTGCACTCAGAATAAAAATTCTTTGTGCAACCTACGTGAATGTAAATATTCGAGAC
ATTGATAAGATCTATGTTCGAACAGGTATCTACCATGGAGGAGAACCCTTATGTGACAATGTGAACACTC
AAAGAGTACCTTGTTCCAATCCCAGGTGGAATGAATGGCTGAATTATGATATATACATTCCTGATCTTCC
TCGTGCTGCTCGACTTTGCCTTTCCATTTGCTCTGTTAAAGGCCGAAAGGGTGCTAAAGAGGAACACTGT
CCATTGGCATGGGGAAATATAAACTTGTTTGATTACACAGACACTCTAGTATCTGGAAAAATGGCTTTGA
ATCTTTGGCCAGTACCTCATGGATTAGAAGATTTGCTGAACCCTATTGGTGTTACTGGATCAAATCCAAA
TAAAGAAACTCCATGCTTAGAGTTGGAGTTTGACTGGTTCAGCAGTGTGGTAAAGTTCCCAGATATGTCA
GTGATTGAAGAGCATGCCAATTGGTCTGTATCCCGAGAAGCAGGATTTAGCTATTCCCACGCAGGACTGA
GTAACAGACTAGCTAGAGACAATGAATTAAGGGAAAATGACAAAGAACAGCTCAAAGCAATTTCTACACG
AGATCCTCTCTCTGAAATCACTGAGCAGGAGAAAGATTTTCTATGGAGTCACAGACACTATTGTGTAACT
ATCCCCGAAATTCTACCCAAATTGCTTCTGTCTGTTAAATGGAATTCTAGAGATGAAGTAGCCCAGATGT
ATTGCTTGGTAAAAGATTGGCCTCCAATCAAACCTGAACAGGCTATGGAACTTCTGGACTGTAATTACCC
AGATCCTATGGTTCGAGGTTTTGCTGTTCGGTGCTTGGAAAAATATTTAACAGATGACAAACTTTCTCAG
TATTTAATTCAGCTAGTACAGGTCCTAAAATATGAACAATATTTGGATAACTTGCTTGTGAGATTTTTAC
TGAAGAAAGCATTGACTAATCAAAGGATTGGGCACTTTTTCTTTTGGCATTTAAAATCTGAGATGCACAA
TAAAACAGTTAGCCAGAGGTTTGGCCTGCTTTTGGAGTCCTATTGTCGTGCATGTGGGATGTATTTGAAG
CACCTGAATAGGCAAGTCGAGGCAATGGAAAAGCTCATTAACTTAACTGACATTCTCAAACAGGAGAAGA
AGGATGAAACACAAAAGGTACAGATGAAGTTTTTAGTTGAGCAAATGAGGCGACCAGATTTCATGGATGC
TCTACAGGGCTTTCTGTCTCCTCTAAACCCTGCTCATCAACTAGGAAACCTCAGGCTTGAAGAGTGTCGA
ATTATGTCCTCTGCAAAAAGGCCACTGTGGTTGAATTGGGAGAACCCAGACATCATGTCAGAGTTACTGT
TTCAGAACAATGAGATCATCTTTAAAAATGGGGATGATTTACGGCAAGATATGCTAACACTTCAAATTAT
TCGTATTATGGAAAATATCTGGCAAAATCAAGGTCTTGATCTTCGAATGTTACCTTATGGTTGTCTGTCA
ATCGGTGACTGTGTGGGACTTATTGAGGTGGTGCGAAATTCTCACACTATTATGCAAATTCAGTGCAAAG
GCGGCTTGAAAGGTGCACTGCAGTTCAACAGCCACACACTACATCAGTGGCTCAAAGACAAGAACAAAGG
AGAAATATATGATGCAGCCATTGACCTGTTTACACGTTCATGTGCTGGATACTGTGTAGCTACCTTCATT
TTGGGAATTGGAGATCGTCACAATAGTAACATCATGGTGAAAGACGATGGACAACTGTTTCATATAGATT
TTGGACACTTTTTGGATCACAAGAAGAAAAAATTTGGTTATAAACGAGAACGTGTGCCATTTGTTTTGAC
ACAGGATTTCTTAATAGTGATTAGTAAAGGAGCCCAAGAATGCACAAAGACAAGAGAATTTGAGAGGTTT
CAGGAGATGTGTTACAAGGCTTATCTAGCTATTCGACAGCATGCCAATCTCTTCATAAATCTTTTCTCAA
TGATGCTTGGCTCTGGAATGCCAGAACTACAATCTTTTGATGACATTGCATACATTCGAAAGACCCTAGC
CTTAGATAAAACTGAGCAAGAGGCTTTGGAGTATTTCATGAAACAAATGAATGATGCACATCATGGTGGC
TGGACAACAAAAATGGATTGGATCTTCCACACAATTAAACAGCATGCATTGAACTGA
